Addgene plasmid #22966: Myc-ND2 (N72)
Depositing lab: Anirvan Ghosh. Depositing organization: University of California, San Diego (UCSD).
Backbone
  Vector backbone: pRK5
  Backbone size w/o insert (bp): 4754
  Vector type: Mammalian Expression
Growth in bacteria
  Bacterial resistance: Ampicillin, 100 μg/mL
  Growth temperature: 37°C
  Growth strain: DH10B
  Growth instructions: DH10B
  Copy number: Unknown
Gene/Insert
  Gene/Insert name: NeuroD2
  Species: M. musculus (mouse)
  Insert size (bp): 1143
  Entrez Gene: Neurod2 (a.k.a. Ndrf, bHLHa1)
  Tag / fusion protein: Myc (N terminal on insert)
  Cloning method: Restriction Enzyme; 5′ cloning site SalI (unknown if destroyed); 3′ cloning site NotI (unknown if destroyed)
  Sequencing primers: 5′ CMV-F
Terms and licenses: Academic/Nonprofit Terms; Industry Terms: Not Available to Industry
How to cite: Myc-ND2 (N72) was a gift from Anirvan Ghosh (Addgene plasmid # 22966 ; http://n2t.net/addgene:22966 ; RRID:Addgene_22966)
