[The description below was written by a language model from this plasmid's Addgene catalogue record.]
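Description:
Myc-ND2 (N72) is a mammalian expression plasmid built on the pRK5 backbone (about 4.75 kb without insert) that carries the mouse NeuroD2 coding sequence (Neurod2, also known as Ndrf or bHLHa1). The insert is roughly 1.14 kb and was placed into the vector by restriction cloning between SalI at the 5′ end and NotI at the 3′ end; the record does not say whether those sites survived cloning. A Myc epitope tag is fused to the N terminus of NeuroD2, so the expressed protein can be detected or immunoprecipitated with anti-Myc antibodies rather than relying on a NeuroD2-specific reagent. The plasmid is maintained in E. coli under ampicillin selection; its copy number is listed as unknown, and the origin of replication is not described in the record.

The promoter is not stated explicitly, but pRK5 vectors generally drive expression from the CMV immediate-early promoter, and the listing of a CMV forward primer for sequencing into the insert is consistent with that arrangement. No mammalian selection marker, reporter or other regulatory elements are recorded, which suggests use mainly by transient transfection. NeuroD2 is a basic helix-loop-helix transcription factor associated with neuronal differentiation. The construct is therefore suited to overexpressing tagged NeuroD2 in cultured mammalian cells to study its expression, localisation, interactions or transcriptional activity. The record does not specify a particular experimental application, nor does it explain what the "N72" designation in the name refers to.
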