>Addgene plasmid #22966 | Myc-ND2 (N72) | addgene partial sequence | sequence record 28860 | 22966 with CMV-F
GAACCGTCANATCGCCTGGAGACGCCATCCACGCTGTTTTGACCTCNATAGAAGACACCGGGACCGATCC
AGCCTCCGCGGCCGGGAACGGTGCATTGGAACGCGGATTCCCCGTGCCAAGAGTGACGTAAGTACCGCCT
ATAGAGTCTATAGGCCCACCCCCTTGGCTTCGTTAGAACGCGGCTACAATTAATACATAACCTTATGTAT
CATACACATACGATTTAGGTGACACTATAGAATAACATCCACTTTGCCTTTCTCTCCACAGGTGTCCACT
CCCAGGTCCAACTGCACCTCGGTTCTATCGATTGAATTCCCGAACCGACAGTCGGTCTCTTCACCAAGGC
CATTCGCGCCACCATGGAGCAAAAGCTCATTTCTGAGGAAGATCTCAATGGTGGTGGTGGTGGGTCGACA
ATGCTGACCCGCCTGTTCAGCGAGCCCGGCCTCCTCTCGGACGTGCCCAAGTTCGCCAGCTGGGGCGACG
GCGACGACGACGAGCCGAGGAGCGACAAGGGCGACGCGCCGCCGCAGCCTTCTCCTGCTCCCGGNTCGGG
GGCTCCAGGACCNGCCCTGNCCGNCANGCCNGTGGCTCTTCGTNNNAGG
